Addgene plasmid #180503: pCMV-CD63-L7Ae
Purpose: Human CD63-L7Ae fusion protein
Depositing lab: Masaharu Somiya. Publication: Verification of extracellular vesicle-mediated functional mRNA delivery by RNA editing. Somiya M, Kuroda S. bioRxiv 2022.01.25.477620 10.1101/2022.01.25.477620.
Backbone
  Vector backbone: pCMV
  Vector type: Mammalian Expression
  Selectable markers: Neomycin (select with G418)
Growth in bacteria
  Bacterial resistance: Ampicillin, 100 μg/mL
  Growth temperature: 37°C
  Growth strain: DH5alpha
  Copy number: High Copy
Gene/Insert
  Gene/Insert name: Human CD63-L7Ae fusion protein
  Promoter: CMV
  Cloning method: Gibson Cloning
  Sequencing primers: 5′ CMV-F; 3′ BGH-R
Terms and licenses: Academic/Nonprofit Terms; Industry Terms: Not Available to Industry
Depositor comments: Please visit https://www.biorxiv.org/content/10.1101/2022.01.25.477620v1 for bioRxiv preprint.
How to cite: pCMV-CD63-L7Ae was a gift from Masaharu Somiya (Addgene plasmid # 180503 ; http://n2t.net/addgene:180503 ; RRID:Addgene_180503)
