[The description below was written by a language model from this plasmid's Addgene catalogue record and pLannotate feature annotations shown in this document.]
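Description:
pCMV-CD63-L7Ae is a mammalian expression plasmid of about 6.6 kb, built on a pCMV backbone, that encodes a fusion of human CD63 to the archaeal RNA-binding protein L7Ae. It is propagated in E. coli through a high-copy ColE1/pUC-type origin with ampicillin selection from the β-lactamase gene and its native promoter. An f1 phage origin is also present. For selection in mammalian cells, an SV40 early promoter drives the neomycin phosphotransferase gene, terminated by an SV40 polyadenylation signal, which confers G418 resistance. The short annotated fragments (an HIV-1 LTR piece, ble, lacI, bom and the lac promoter/operator region) appear to be backbone remnants or partial annotation matches rather than functional parts of the design.

The expression cassette uses the human cytomegalovirus immediate-early enhancer and promoter, followed by a T7 promoter. Next comes the CD63 coding sequence, with the L7Ae coding sequence (annotated as matching the Archaeoglobus fulgidus protein) placed shortly downstream, and then the bovine growth hormone polyadenylation signal. The insert was assembled by Gibson cloning. CD63 is a tetraspanin membrane protein, and L7Ae recognises kink-turn (K-turn) RNA motifs, so the fusion tethers an RNA-binding module to a membrane protein. The associated publication concerns verifying functional mRNA delivery by extracellular vesicles. This suggests the fusion is meant to recruit RNAs carrying a K-turn motif into vesicles, although the record itself states the purpose only as expression of the CD63-L7Ae fusion protein. No epitope tag or reporter is annotated.
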