Features (pLannotate 1.2.2; 21 found; start..end, strand, type, name):
     28..80      -  misc_feature   bom (fragment): basis of mobility region from pBR322
    235..614     +  enhancer       CMV enhancer: human cytomegalovirus immediate early enhancer
    615..818     +  promoter       CMV promoter: human cytomegalovirus (CMV) immediate early promoter
    814..847     +  LTR            5' LTR (truncated) (fragment): truncated 5' long terminal repeat (LTR) from HIV-1
    863..881     +  promoter       T7 promoter: promoter for bacteriophage T7 RNA polymerase
    979..1692    +  CDS            CD63: CD63_HUMAN - Also known as MLA1, TSPAN30. Experimental evidence at protein level: Swiss-Prot protein existence level 1. Functions as cell surface receptor for TIMP1 and plays a role in the activation of cellular signaling cascades. Plays a role in the activation of ITGB1 and integrin signaling, leading to the activation of AKT, FAK/PTK2 and MAP kinases. Promotes cell survival, reorganization of the actin cytoskeleton, cell adhesion, spreading and migration, via its role in the activation of AKT and FAK/PTK2. Plays a role in VEGFA signaling via its role in regulating the internalization of KDR/
   1717..2073    +  CDS            rpl7ae: RL7A_ARCFU - Experimental evidence at protein level: Swiss-Prot protein existence level 1. Multifunctional RNA-binding protein that recognizes the K- turn motif in ribosomal RNA, the RNA component of RNase P, box H/ACA, box C/D and box C'/D' sRNAs. From Archaeoglobus fulgidus (strain ATCC 49558 / VC-16 / DSM 4304 / JCM 9628 / NBRC 100126).
   2178..2402    +  polyA_signal   bGH poly(A) signal: bovine growth hormone polyadenylation signal
   2406..2427    +  promoter       SV40 promoter (fragment): SV40 enhancer and early promoter
   2448..2876    +  rep_origin     f1 ori (sequence partly withheld): f1 bacteriophage origin of replication; arrow indicates direction of (+) strand synthesis
   2890..3219    +  promoter       SV40 promoter: SV40 enhancer and early promoter
   3286..4077    +  CDS            neo: KKA2_KLEPN - Also known as kan, nptII. Experimental evidence at protein level: Swiss-Prot protein existence level 1. Resistance to kanamycin, neomycin, paromomycin, ribostamycin, butirosin and gentamicin B. From Klebsiella pneumoniae.
   4101..4259    +  CDS            ble (fragment): BLE_KLEPN - Experimental evidence at protein level: Swiss-Prot protein existence level 1. Binding protein with a strong affinity to the bleomycin family of antibiotics. Binds to CL990; an antimitotic-antibiotic compound. From Klebsiella pneumoniae.
   4254..4375    +  polyA_signal   SV40 poly(A) signal: SV40 polyadenylation signal
   4448..4464    -  protein_bind   lac operator: The lac repressor binds to the lac operator to inhibit transcription in E. coli. This inhibition can be relieved by adding lactose or isopropyl-β-D-thiogalactopyranoside (IPTG). lac repressor encoded by lacI
   4472..4502    -  promoter       lac promoter: promoter for the E. coli lac operon
   4517..4538    -  protein_bind   CAP binding site: CAP binding activates transcription in the presence of cAMP. E. coli catabolite activator protein
   4551..4643    -  CDS            lacI (fragment): lac repressor; lacI; The lac repressor binds to the lac operator to inhibit transcription in E. coli. This inhibition can be relieved by adding lactose or isopropyl-β-D-thiogalactopyranoside (IPTG).
   4826..5414    -  rep_origin     ori: high-copy-number ColE1/pMB1/pBR322/pUC origin of replication
   5585..6445    -  CDS            AmpR: β-lactamase; bla; confers resistance to ampicillin, carbenicillin, and related antibiotics
   6446..6550    -  promoter       AmpR promoter: bla
>Addgene plasmid #180503 | pCMV-CD63-L7Ae | addgene full sequence | sequence record 357065 | Addgene NGS Result
GACGGATCGGGAGATCTCCCGATCCCCTATGGTGCACTCTCAGTACAATCTGCTCTGATGCCGCATAGTT
AAGCCAGTATCTGCTCCCTGCTTGTGTGTTGGAGGTCGCTGAGTAGTGCGCGAGCAAAATTTAAGCTACA
ACAAGGCAAGGCTTGACCGACAATTGCATGAAGAATCTGCTTAGGGTTAGGCGTTTTGCGCTGCTTCGCG
ATGTACGGGCCAGATATACGCGTTGACATTGATTATTGACTAGTTATTAATAGTAATCAATTACGGGGTC
ATTAGTTCATAGCCCATATATGGAGTTCCGCGTTACATAACTTACGGTAAATGGCCCGCCTGGCTGACCG
CCCAACGACCCCCGCCCATTGACGTCAATAATGACGTATGTTCCCATAGTAACGCCAATAGGGACTTTCC
ATTGACGTCAATGGGTGGAGTATTTACGGTAAACTGCCCACTTGGCAGTACATCAAGTGTATCATATGCC
AAGTACGCCCCCTATTGACGTCAATGACGGTAAATGGCCCGCCTGGCATTATGCCCAGTACATGACCTTA
TGGGACTTTCCTACTTGGCAGTACATCTACGTATTAGTCATCGCTATTACCATGGTGATGCGGTTTTGGC
AGTACATCAATGGGCGTGGATAGCGGTTTGACTCACGGGGATTTCCAAGTCTCCACCCCATTGACGTCAA
TGGGAGTTTGTTTTGGCACCAAAATCAACGGGACTTTCCAAAATGTCGTAACAACTCCGCCCCATTGACG
CAAATGGGCGGTAGGCGTGTACGGTGGGAGGTCTATATAAGCAGAGCTCTCTGGCTAACTAGAGAACCCA
CTGCTTACTGGCTTATCGAAATTAATACGACTCACTATAGGGAGACCCAAGCTGGCTAGCGTTTAAACGG
GCCCTCTAGAATTATCGATCCGGAGGTACCCGGGCGGCCGCTCCACCATGAGCCCAGGCCCGGCAGCCAT
GGCGGTGGAAGGAGGAATGAAATGTGTGAAGTTCTTGCTCTACGTCCTCCTGCTGGCCTTTTGCGCCTGT
GCAGTGGGACTGATTGCCGTGGGTGTCGGGGCACAGCTTGTCCTGAGTCAGACCATAATCCAGGGGGCTA
CCCCTGGCTCTCTGTTGCCAGTGGTCATCATCGCAGTGGGTGTCTTCCTCTTCCTGGTGGCTTTTGTGGG
CTGCTGCGGGGCCTGCAAGGAGAACTATTGTCTTATGATCACGTTTGCCATCTTTCTGTCTCTTATCATG
TTGGTGGAGGTGGCCGCAGCCATTGCTGGCTATGTGTTTAGAGATAAGGTGATGTCAGAGTTTAATAACA
ACTTCCGGCAGCAGATGGAGAATTACCCGAAAAATAACCACACTGCTTCGATCCTGGACAGGATGCAGGC
AGATTTTAAGTGCTGTGGGGCTGCTAACTACACAGATTGGGAGAAAATCCCTTCCATGTCGAAGAACCGA
GTCCCCGACTCCTGCTGCATTAATGTTACTGTGGGCTGTGGGATTAATTTCAACGAGAAGGCGATCCATA
AGGAGGGCTGTGTGGAGAAGATTGGGGGCTGGCTGAGGAAAAATGTGCTGGTGGTAGCTGCAGCAGCCCT
TGGAATTGCTTTTGTCGAGGTTTTGGGAATTGTCTTTGCCTGCTGCCTCGTGAAGAGTATCAGAAGTGGC
TACGAGGTGATGGGAGGCGGAGGCGGAGGCGGAGGCATGTACGTGAGATTTGAGGTTCCTGAGGACATGC
AGAACGAAGCTCTGAGTCTGCTGGAGAAGGTTAGGGAGAGCGGTAAGGTAAAGAAAGGTACCAACGAGAC
GACAAAGGCTGTGGAGAGGGGACTGGCAAAGCTCGTTTACATCGCAGAGGATGTTGACCCGCCTGAGATC
GTTGCTCATCTGCCCCTCCTCTGCGAGGAGAAGAATGTGCCGTACATTTACGTTAAAAGCAAGAACGACC
TTGGAAGGGCTGTGGGCATTGAGGTGCCATGCGCTTCGGCAGCGATAATCAACGAGGGAGAGCTGAGAAA
GGAGCTTGGAAGCCTTGTGGAGAAGATTAAAGGCCTTCAGAAGTAACTCGAGAAGCTTGCTAGCAGATCT
TTTTCCCTCTGCCAAAAATTATGGGGACATCATGAAGCCCCTTGAGCACTTAAGTTTAAACCGCTGATCA
GCCTCGACTGTGCCTTCTAGTTGCCAGCCATCTGTTGTTTGCCCCTCCCCCGTGCCTTCCTTGACCCTGG
AAGGTGCCACTCCCACTGTCCTTTCCTAATAAAATGAGGAAATTGCATCGCATTGTCTGAGTAGGTGTCA
TTCTATTCTGGGGGGTGGGGTGGGGCAGGACAGCAAGGGGGAGGATTGGGAAGACAATAGCAGGCATGCT
GGGGATGCGGTGGGCTCTATGGCTTCTGAGGCGGAAAGAACCAGCTGGGGCTCTAGGGGGTATCCCC
[124 nt withheld, positions 2448-2571]
C
[91 nt withheld, positions 2573-2663]
A
[49 nt withheld, positions 2665-2713]
CCTTTGACGTTGGAGTCCACGTTCTTT
[37 nt withheld, positions 2741-2777]
ACCCTATCTCGGTCTATTCTTTTGATTTATAAGGGATTTTGCCGATTTCGGCCTATTGGTTAAAAAATGA
GCTGATTTAACAAAAATTTAACGCGAATTAATTCTGTGGAATGTGTGTCAGTTAGGGTGTGGAAAGTCCC
CAGGCTCCCCAGCAGGCAGAAGTATGCAAAGCATGCATCTCAATTAGTCAGCAACCAGGTGTGGAAAGTC
CCCAGGCTCCCCAGCAGGCAGAAGTATGCAAAGCATGCATCTCAATTAGTCAGCAACCATAGTCCCGCCC
CTAACTCCGCCCATCCCGCCCCTAACTCCGCCCAGTTCCGCCCATTCTCCGCCCCATGGCTGACTAATTT
TTTTTATTTATGCAGAGGCCGAGGCCGCCTCTGCCTCTGAGCTATTCCAGAAGTAGTGAGGAGGCTTTTT
TGGAGGCCTAGGCTTTTGCAAAAAGCTCCCGGGAGCTTGTATATCCATTTTCGGATCTGATCAAGAGACA
GGATGAGGATCGTTTCGCATGATTGAACAAGATGGATTGCACGCAGGTTCTCCGGCCGCTTGGGTGGAGA
GGCTATTCGGCTATGACTGGGCACAACAGACAATCGGCTGCTCTGATGCCGCCGTGTTCCGGCTGTCAGC
GCAGGGGCGCCCGGTTCTTTTTGTCAAGACCGACCTGTCCGGTGCCCTGAATGAACTGCAGGACGAGGCA
GCGCGGCTATCGTGGCTGGCCACGACGGGCGTTCCTTGCGCAGCTGTGCTCGACGTTGTCACTGAAGCGG
GAAGGGACTGGCTGCTATTGGGCGAAGTGCCGGGGCAGGATCTCCTGTCATCTCACCTTGCTCCTGCCGA
GAAAGTATCCATCATGGCTGATGCAATGCGGCGGCTGCATACGCTTGATCCGGCTACCTGCCCATTCGAC
CACCAAGCGAAACATCGCATCGAGCGAGCACGTACTCGGATGGAAGCCGGTCTTGTCGATCAGGATGATC
TGGACGAAGAGCATCAGGGGCTCGCGCCAGCCGAACTGTTCGCCAGGCTCAAGGCGCGCATGCCCGACGG
CGAGGATCTCGTCGTGACCCATGGCGATGCCTGCTTGCCGAATATCATGGTGGAAAATGGCCGCTTTTCT
GGATTCATCGACTGTGGCCGGCTGGGTGTGGCGGACCGCTATCAGGACATAGCGTTGGCTACCCGTGATA
TTGCTGAAGAGCTTGGCGGCGAATGGGCTGACCGCTTCCTCGTGCTTTACGGTATCGCCGCTCCCGATTC
GCAGCGCATCGCCTTCTATCGCCTTCTTGACGAGTTCTTCTGAGCGGGACTCTGGGGTTCGAAATGACCG
ACCAAGCGACGCCCAACCTGCCATCACGAGATTTCGATTCCACCGCCGCCTTCTATGAAAGGTTGGGCTT
CGGAATCGTTTTCCGGGACGCCGGCTGGATGATCCTCCAGCGCGGGGATCTCATGCTGGAGTTCTTCGCC
CACCCCAACTTGTTTATTGCAGCTTATAATGGTTACAAATAAAGCAATAGCATCACAAATTTCACAAATA
AAGCATTTTTTTCACTGCATTCTAGTTGTGGTTTGTCCAAACTCATCAATGTATCTTATCATGTCTGTAT
ACCGTCGACCTCTAGCTAGAGCTTGGCGTAATCATGGTCATAGCTGTTTCCTGTGTGAAATTGTTATCCG
CTCACAATTCCACACAACATACGAGCCGGAAGCATAAAGTGTAAAGCCTGGGGTGCCTAATGAGTGAGCT
AACTCACATTAATTGCGTTGCGCTCACTGCCCGCTTTCCAGTCGGGAAACCTGTCGTGCCAGCTGCATTA
ATGAATCGGCCAACGCGCGGGGAGAGGCGGTTTGCGTATTGGGCGCTCTTCCGCTTCCTCGCTCACTGAC
TCGCTGCGCTCGGTCGTTCGGCTGCGGCGAGCGGTATCAGCTCACTCAAAGGCGGTAATACGGTTATCCA
CAGAATCAGGGGATAACGCAGGAAAGAACATGTGAGCAAAAGGCCAGCAAAAGGCCAGGAACCGTAAAAA
GGCCGCGTTGCTGGCGTTTTTCCATAGGCTCCGCCCCCCTGACGAGCATCACAAAAATCGACGCTCAAGT
CAGAGGTGGCGAAACCCGACAGGACTATAAAGATACCAGGCGTTTCCCCCTGGAAGCTCCCTCGTGCGCT
CTCCTGTTCCGACCCTGCCGCTTACCGGATACCTGTCCGCCTTTCTCCCTTCGGGAAGCGTGGCGCTTTC
TCATAGCTCACGCTGTAGGTATCTCAGTTCGGTGTAGGTCGTTCGCTCCAAGCTGGGCTGTGTGCACGAA
CCCCCCGTTCAGCCCGACCGCTGCGCCTTATCCGGTAACTATCGTCTTGAGTCCAACCCGGTAAGACACG
ACTTATCGCCACTGGCAGCAGCCACTGGTAACAGGATTAGCAGAGCGAGGTATGTAGGCGGTGCTACAGA
GTTCTTGAAGTGGTGGCCTAACTACGGCTACACTAGAAGAACAGTATTTGGTATCTGCGCTCTGCTGAAG
CCAGTTACCTTCGGAAAAAGAGTTGGTAGCTCTTGATCCGGCAAACAAACCACCGCTGGTAGCGGTGGTT
TTTTTGTTTGCAAGCAGCAGATTACGCGCAGAAAAAAAGGATCTCAAGAAGATCCTTTGATCTTTTCTAC
GGGGTCTGACGCTCAGTGGAACGAAAACTCACGTTAAGGGATTTTGGTCATGAGATTATCAAAAAGGATC
TTCACCTAGATCCTTTTAAATTAAAAATGAAGTTTTAAATCAATCTAAAGTATATATGAGTAAACTTGGT
CTGACAGTTACCAATGCTTAATCAGTGAGGCACCTATCTCAGCGATCTGTCTATTTCGTTCATCCATAGT
TGCCTGACTCCCCGTCGTGTAGATAACTACGATACGGGAGGGCTTACCATCTGGCCCCAGTGCTGCAATG
ATACCGCGAGACCCACGCTCACCGGCTCCAGATTTATCAGCAATAAACCAGCCAGCCGGAAGGGCCGAGC
GCAGAAGTGGTCCTGCAACTTTATCCGCCTCCATCCAGTCTATTAATTGTTGCCGGGAAGCTAGAGTAAG
TAGTTCGCCAGTTAATAGTTTGCGCAACGTTGTTGCCATTGCTACAGGCATCGTGGTGTCACGCTCGTCG
TTTGGTATGGCTTCATTCAGCTCCGGTTCCCAACGATCAAGGCGAGTTACATGATCCCCCATGTTGTGCA
AAAAAGCGGTTAGCTCCTTCGGTCCTCCGATCGTTGTCAGAAGTAAGTTGGCCGCAGTGTTATCACTCAT
GGTTATGGCAGCACTGCATAATTCTCTTACTGTCATGCCATCCGTAAGATGCTTTTCTGTGACTGGTGAG
TACTCAACCAAGTCATTCTGAGAATAGTGTATGCGGCGACCGAGTTGCTCTTGCCCGGCGTCAATACGGG
ATAATACCGCGCCACATAGCAGAACTTTAAAAGTGCTCATCATTGGAAAACGTTCTTCGGGGCGAAAACT
CTCAAGGATCTTACCGCTGTTGAGATCCAGTTCGATGTAACCCACTCGTGCACCCAACTGATCTTCAGCA
TCTTTTACTTTCACCAGCGTTTCTGGGTGAGCAAAAACAGGAAGGCAAAATGCCGCAAAAAAGGGAATAA
GGGCGACACGGAAATGTTGAATACTCATACTCTTCCTTTTTCAATATTATTGAAGCATTTATCAGGGTTA
TTGTCTCATGAGCGGATACATATTTGAATGTATTTAGAAAAATAAACAAATAGGGGTTCCGCGCACATTT
CCCCGAAAAGTGCCACCTGACGTC
